>Addgene plasmid #124810 | pHybr_r2a>Fab-srt-his | addgene full sequence | sequence record 243698 | Addgene NGS Result
GCTGGCGAAAGGGGGATGTGCTGCAAGGCGATTAAGTTGGGTAACGCCAGGGTTTTCCCAGTCACGACGT
TGTAAAACGACGGCCAGTGAATTGTAATACGACTCACTATAGGGCGAATTGAATTTAGCGGCCGCCAGTG
TGATGGATATCTGCAGAATTCGCCCTTTGATTACGCCAAGCTTGGTACCGAGCTCGGATCCCACTAGTAA
CGGCCGCCAGTGTGCTGGAATTCGCCCTCCTGGAACTCTGGAGCCCTGTCCAGCGGTGTGCACACCTTCC
CAGCTGTCCTGCAGTCTGGACTCTACACTCTCACCAGCTCAGTGACTGTACCCTCCAGCACCTGGTCCAG
CCAGGCCGTCACCTGCAACGTAGCCCACCCGGCCAGCAGCACCAAGGTGGACAAGAAAATTGGTGAGAGA
ACAACCAGGGGATGAGGGGCTCACTAGAGGTGAGGATAAGGCATTAGATTGCCTACACCAACCAGGGTGG
GCAGACATCACCAGGGAGGGGGCCTCAGCCCAGGAGACCAAAAATTCTCCTTTGTCTCCCTTCTGGAGAT
TTCTATGTCCTTTACACCCATTTATTAATATTCTGGGTAAGATGCCCTTGCATCATGACATACAGAGGCA
GACTAGAGTATCAACCTGCAAAAGGTCATACCCAGGAAGAGCCTGCCATGATCCCACACCAGAACCAACC
TGGGGCCTTCTCACCTATAGACCATACTAACACACAGCCTTCTCTCTGCAGTGCCAAGGGAAGGAGGCGG
AGGCAGCCTGCCGGAAACCGGCGGCCACCATCACCATCACCATTGAGGATCCCAATTGCTCGAGGCCCCT
CTCCCTCCCCCCCCCCTAACGTTACTGGCCGAAGCCGCTTGGAATAAGGCCGGTGTGCGTTTGTCTATAT
GTTATTTTCCACCATATTGCCGTCTTTTGGCAATGTGAGGGCCCGGAAACCTGGCCCTGTCTTCTTGACG
AGCATTCCTAGGGGTCTTTCCCCTCTCGCCAAAGGAATGCAAGGTCTGTTGAATGTCGTGAAGGAAGCAG
TTCCTCTGGAAGCTTCTTGAAGACAAACAACGTCTGTAGCGACCCTTTGCAGGCAGCGGAACCCCCCACC
TGGCGACAGGTGCCTCTGCGGCCAAAAGCCACGTGTATAAGATACACCTGCAAAGGCGGCACAACCCCAG
TGCCACGTTGTGAGTTGGATAGTTGTGGAAAGAGTCAAATGGCTCTCCTCAAGCGTATTCAACAAGGGGC
TGAAGGATGCCCAGAAGGTACCCCATTGTATGGGATCTGATCTGGGGCCTCGGTGCACATGCTTTACATG
TGTTTAGTCGAGGTTAAAAAAACGTCTAGGCCCCCCGAACCACGGGGACGTGGTTTTCCTTTGAAAAACA
CGATGATAATATGGCCACAGAATTCGCCACCATGGCCAAGCCTTTGTCTCAAGAAGAATCCACCCTCATT
GAAAGAGCAACGGCTACAATCAACAGCATCCCCATCTCTGAAGACTACAGCGTCGCCAGCGCAGCTCTCT
CTAGCGACGGCCGCATCTTCACTGGTGTCAATGTATATCATTTTACTGGGGGACCTTGTGCAGAACTCGT
GGTGCTGGGCACTGCTGCTGCTGCGGCAGCTGGCAACCTGACTTGTATCGTCGCGATCGGAAATGAGAAC
AGGGGCATCTTGAGCCCCTGCGGACGGTGCCGACAGGTGCTTCTCGATCTGCATCCTGGGATCAAAGCCA
TAGTGAAGGACAGTGATGGACAGCCGACGGCAGTTGGGATTCGTGAATTGCTGCCCTCTGGTTATGTGTG
GGAGGGCTAAGTACTAGTCGACTGTGCCTTCTAGTTGCCAGCCATCTGTTGTTTGCCCCTCCCCCGTGCC
TTCCTTGACCCTGGAAGGTGCCACTCCCACTGTCCTTTCCTAATAAAATGAGGAAATTGCATCGCATTGT
CTGAGTAGGTGTCATTCTATTCTGGGGGGTGGGGTGGGGCAGGACAGCAAGGGGGAGGATTGGGAAGACA
ATAGCAGGCATGCTGGGGATGCGGTGGGCTCTATGGAGATCTTGTACAGGTAAGTCACTAGGACTATTAC
TCCAGCCCCAGATTCAAAAAATATCCTCAGAGGCCCATGTTAGAGGATGACACAGCTATTGACCTATTTC
TACCTTTCTTCTTCATCTACAGGCTCAGAAGTATCATCTGTCTTCATCTTCCCCCCAAAGACCAAAGATG
TGCTCACCATCACTCTGACTCCTAAGGTCACGTGTGTTGTGGTAGACATTAGCCAGAATGATCCCGAGGT
CCGGTTCAGCTGGTTTATAGATGACGTGGAAGTCCACACAGCTCAGACTCATGCCCCGGAGAAGCAGTCC
AACAGCACTTTACGCTCAGTCAGTGAACTCCCCATCGTGCACCGGGACTGGCTCAATGGCAAGACGTTCA
AATGCAAAGTCAACAGTGGAGCATTCCCTGCCCCCATCGAGAAAAGCATCTCCAAACCCGAAGGTGGGAG
CAGCAGGGTGTGTGGTGTAGAAGCTGCAGTAGGCCATAGACAGAGCTTGACTTAACTAGACTTAAGGGCG
AATTCGTTTAAACCTGCAGGACTAGTCCCTTTAGTGAGGGTTAATTCTGAGCTTGGCGTAATCATGGTCA
TAGCTGTTTCCTGTGTGAAATTGTTATCCGCTCACAATTCCACACAACATACGAGCCGGAAGCATAAAGT
GTAAAGCCTGGGGTGCCTAATGAGTGAGCTAACTCACATTAATTGCGTTGCGCTCACTGCCCGCTTTCCA
GTCGGGAAACCTGTCGTGCCAGCTGCATTAATGAATCGGCCAACGCGCGGGGAGAGGCGGTTTGCGTATT
GGGCGCTCTTCCGCTTCCTCGCTCACTGACTCGCTGCGCTCGGTCGTTCGGCTGCGGCGAGCGGTATCAG
CTCACTCAAAGGCGGTAATACGGTTATCCACAGAATCAGGGGATAACGCAGGAAAGAACATGTGAGCAAA
AGGCCAGCAAAAGGCCAGGAACCGTAAAAAGGCCGCGTTGCTGGCGTTTTTCCATAGGCTCCGCCCCCCT
GACGAGCATCACAAAAATCGACGCTCAAGTCAGAGGTGGCGAAACCCGACAGGACTATAAAGATACCAGG
CGTTTCCCCCTGGAAGCTCCCTCGTGCGCTCTCCTGTTCCGACCCTGCCGCTTACCGGATACCTGTCCGC
CTTTCTCCCTTCGGGAAGCGTGGCGCTTTCTCATAGCTCACGCTGTAGGTATCTCAGTTCGGTGTAGGTC
GTTCGCTCCAAGCTGGGCTGTGTGCACGAACCCCCCGTTCAGCCCGACCGCTGCGCCTTATCCGGTAACT
ATCGTCTTGAGTCCAACCCGGTAAGACACGACTTATCGCCACTGGCAGCAGCCACTGGTAACAGGATTAG
CAGAGCGAGGTATGTAGGCGGTGCTACAGAGTTCTTGAAGTGGTGGCCTAACTACGGCTACACTAGAAGA
ACAGTATTTGGTATCTGCGCTCTGCTGAAGCCAGTTACCTTCGGAAAAAGAGTTGGTAGCTCTTGATCCG
GCAAACAAACCACCGCTGGTAGCGGTGGTTTTTTTGTTTGCAAGCAGCAGATTACGCGCAGAAAAAAAGG
ATCTCAAGAAGATCCTTTGATCTTTTCTACGGGGTCTGACGCTCAGTGGAACGAAAACTCACGTTAAGGG
ATTTTGGTCATGAGACAATAACCCTGATAAATGCTTCAATAATATTGAAAAAGGAAGAGTATGAGTATTC
AACATTTCCGTGTCGCCCTTATTCCCTTTTTTGCGGCATTTTGCCTTCCTGTTTTTGCTCACCCAGAAAC
GCTGGTGAAAGTAAAAGATGCTGAAGATCAGTTGGGTGCACGAGTGGGTTACATCGAACTGGATCTCAAC
AGCGGTAAGATCCTTGAGAGTTTTCGCCCCGAAGAACGTTTTCCAATGATGAGCACTTTTAAAGTTCTGC
TATGTGGCGCGGTATTATCCCGTATTGACGCCGGGCAAGAGCAACTCGGTCGCCGCATACACTATTCTCA
GAATGACTTGGTTGAGTACTCACCAGTCACAGAAAAGCATCTTACGGATGGCATGACAGTAAGAGAATTA
TGCAGTGCTGCCATAACCATGAGTGATAACACTGCGGCCAACTTACTTCTGACAACGATCGGAGGACCGA
AGGAGCTAACCGCTTTTTTGCACAACATGGGGGATCATGTAACTCGCCTTGATCGTTGGGAACCGGAGCT
GAATGAAGCCATACCAAACGACGAGCGTGACACCACGATGCCTGTAGCAATGGCAACAACGTTGCGCAAA
CTATTAACTGGCGAACTACTTACTCTAGCTTCCCGGCAACAATTAATAGACTGGATGGAGGCGGATAAAG
TTGCAGGACCACTTCTGCGCTCGGCCCTTCCGGCTGGCTGGTTTATTGCTGATAAATCTGGAGCCGGTGA
GCGTGGGTCTCGCGGTATCATTGCAGCACTGGGGCCAGATGGTAAGCCCTCCCGTATCGTAGTTATCTAC
ACGACGGGGAGTCAGGCAACTATGGATGAACGAAATAGACAGATCGCTGAGATAGGTGCCTCACTGATTA
AGCATTGGTAACTGTCAGACCAAGTTTACTCATATATACTTTAGATTGATTTAAAACTTCATTTTTAATT
TAAAAGGATCTAGGTGAAGATCCTTTTTGATAATCTCATGAGCGGATACATATTTGAATGTATTTAGAAA
AATAAACAAATAGGGGTTCCGCGCACATTTCCCCGAAAAGTGCCACCTGATGCGGTGTGAAATACCGCAC
AGATGCGTAAGGAGAAAATACCGCATCAGGAAATTGTAAGCGTTAATAATTCAGAAGAACTCGTCAAGAA
GGCGATAGAAGGCGATGCGCTGCGAATCGGGAGCGGCGATACCGTAAAGCACGAGGAAGCGGTCAGCCCA
TTCGCCGCCAAGCTCTTCAGCAATATCACGGGTAGCCAACGCTATGTCCTGATAGCGGTCCGCCACACCC
AGCCGGCCACAGTCGATGAATCCAGAAAAGCGGCCATTTTCCACCATGATATTCGGCAAGCAGGCATCGC
CATGGGTCACGACGAGATCCTCGCCGTCGGGCATGCTCGCCTTGAGCCTGGCGAACAGTTCGGCTGGCGC
GAGCCCCTGATGCTCTTCGTCCAGATCATCCTGATCGACAAGACCGGCTTCCATCCGAGTACGTGCTCGC
TCGATGCGATGTTTCGCTTGGTGGTCGAATGGGCAGGTAGCCGGATCAAGCGTATGCAGCCGCCGCATTG
CATCAGCCATGATGGATACTTTCTCGGCAGGAGCAAGGTGAGATGACAGGAGATCCTGCCCCGGCACTTC
GCCCAATAGCAGCCAGTCCCTTCCCGCTTCAGTGACAACGTCGAGCACAGCTGCGCAAGGAACGCCCGTC
GTGGCCAGCCACGATAGCCGCGCTGCCTCGTCTTGCAGTTCATTCAGGGCACCGGACAGGTCGGTCTTGA
CAAAAAGAACCGGGCGCCCCTGCGCTGACAGCCGGAACACGGCGGCATCAGAGCAGCCGATTGTCTGTTG
TGCCCAGTCATAGCCGAATAGCCTCTCCACCCAAGCGGCCGGAGAACCTGCGTGCAATCCATCTTGTTCA
ATCATGCGAAACGATCCTCATCCTGTCTCTTGATCAGAGCTTGATCCCCTGCGCCATCAGATCCTTGGCG
GCAAGAAAGCCATCCAGTTTACTTTGCAGGGCTTCCCAACCTTACCAGAGGGCGCCCCAGCTGGCAATTC
CGGTTCGCTTGCTGTCCATAAAACCGCCCAGTCTAGCTATCGCCATGTAAGCCCACTGCAAGCTACCTGC
TTTCTCTTTGCGCTTGCGTTTTCCCTTGTCCAGATAGCCCAGTAGCTGACATTCATCCGGGGTCAGCACC
GTTTCTGCGGACTGGCTTTCTACGTGAAAAGGATCTAGGTGAAGATCCTTTTTGATAATCTCATGCCTGA
CATTTATATTCCCCAGAACATCAGGTTAATGGCGTTTTTGATGTCATTTTCGCGGTGGCTGAGATCAGCC
ACTTCTTCCCCGATAACGGAGACCGGCACACTGGCCATATCGGTGGTCATCATGCGCCAGCTTTCATCCC
CGATATGCACCACCGGGTAAAGTTCACGGGAGACTTTATCTGACAGCAGACGTGCACTGGCCAGGGGGAT
CACCATCCGTCGCCCCGGCGTGTCAATAATATCACTCTGTACATCCACAAACAGACGATAACGGCTCTCT
CTTTTATAGGTGTAAACCTTAAACTGCCGTACGTATAGGCTGCGCAACTGTTGGGAAGGGCGATCGGTGC
GGGCCTCTTCGCTATTACGCCA
Features (pLannotate 1.2.2; 21 found; start..end, strand, type, name):
     95..113     +  promoter       T7 promoter: promoter for bacteriophage T7 RNA polymerase
    238..420     +  CDS            HVM63_MOUSE (fragment): Experimental evidence at protein level: Swiss-Prot protein existence level 1. Anti-influenza H3N2 neuraminidase antibody. From Mus musculus (Mouse).
    796..813     +  CDS            6xHis: 6xHis affinity tag
    947..1409    +  misc_feature   IRES: internal ribosome entry site (IRES) of the encephalomyocarditis virus (EMCV)
   1432..1830    +  CDS            BSD: blasticidin S deaminase; Aspergillus terreus BSD; confers resistance to blasticidin
   1842..2066    +  polyA_signal   bGH poly(A) signal: bovine growth hormone polyadenylation signal
   2189..2515    +  CDS            Igg-2a (fragment): IGG2A_RAT - Experimental evidence at protein level: Swiss-Prot protein existence level 1. From Rattus norvegicus (Rat).
   2618..2636    -  promoter       T3 promoter: promoter for bacteriophage T3 RNA polymerase
   2681..2697    -  protein_bind   lac operator: The lac repressor binds to the lac operator to inhibit transcription in E. coli. This inhibition can be relieved by adding lactose or isopropyl-β-D-thiogalactopyranoside (IPTG). lac repressor encoded by lacI
   2705..2735    -  promoter       lac promoter: promoter for the E. coli lac operon
   2750..2771    -  protein_bind   CAP binding site: CAP binding activates transcription in the presence of cAMP. E. coli catabolite activator protein
   2784..2876    -  CDS            lacI (fragment): lac repressor; lacI; The lac repressor binds to the lac operator to inhibit transcription in E. coli. This inhibition can be relieved by adding lactose or isopropyl-β-D-thiogalactopyranoside (IPTG).
   3059..3647    -  rep_origin     ori: high-copy-number ColE1/pMB1/pBR322/pUC origin of replication
   3718..3770    +  promoter       AmpR promoter (fragment): bla
   3771..4631    +  CDS            AmpR: β-lactamase; bla; confers resistance to ampicillin, carbenicillin, and related antibiotics
   4724..4783    -  promoter       AmpR promoter (fragment): bla
   4810..4860    +  misc_feature   bom (fragment): basis of mobility region from pBR322
   4881..5675    -  CDS            NeoR/KanR: aminoglycoside phosphotransferase from Tn5; aph(3')-II (or nptII); confers resistance to neomycin, kanamycin, and G418 (Geneticin®)
   5707..5976    -  CDS            tnpA (fragment): TN5P_ECOLX - Also known as tnp. Experimental evidence at protein level: Swiss-Prot protein existence level 1. Mediates transposition of transposon Tn5 by a 'cut and paste' mechanism. First, the monomeric transposase binds the 19 bp inverted DNA repeats flanking the transposon. Then, dimerization of the DNA- bound transposase creates a synaptic DNA complex. After nicking of the first DNA strand, excision of the transposon proceeds through a series of intermediates. The transposase then mediates the insertion of the transposon at a new site by strand transfer. The activity of the wild- type tran
   6024..6327    -  CDS            ccdB (fragment): CcdB, a bacterial toxin that poisons DNA gyrase; ccdB; Plasmids containing the ccdB gene cannot be propagated in standard E. coli strains.
   6337..92      -  CDS            lacZα (fragment) (across the origin): LacZα fragment of β-galactosidase; lacZ fragment
