[The description below was written by a language model from this plasmid's Addgene catalogue record and pLannotate feature annotations shown in this document.]
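Description:
pHybr_r2a>Fab-srt-his is a homology-directed repair (HDR) donor plasmid built in the pCR4 TOPO TA cloning backbone and designed for CRISPR engineering of rat IgG2a-producing hybridomas. It is propagated in E. coli from a high-copy pUC-type origin and carries both β-lactamase (ampicillin) and Tn5 aminoglycoside phosphotransferase (kanamycin) markers. The remaining backbone annotations (T7 and T3 promoters, lac promoter/operator, and lacZα and ccdB fragments) are remnants of the TOPO cloning site, which the insert interrupts. The catalogue lists a total size of 6,317 bp, while the sequenced record is slightly longer at 6,392 nt.

The roughly 2.4 kb insert is described as rat IgG2a hinge followed by a G4S linker, a sortase recognition tag and a 6xHis tag. In the feature table, an upstream immunoglobulin heavy-chain fragment (matched by homology to a mouse entry) and a downstream rat IgG2a fragment flank the cassette, consistent with their serving as homology arms for the heavy chain locus, although the record does not label them as such. Between them lie the 6xHis tag, an EMCV IRES, the blasticidin S deaminase gene and a bGH polyadenylation signal. No mammalian promoter is annotated, so the IRES-linked blasticidin marker would presumably be expressed from the endogenous heavy chain transcript only after correct integration, allowing selection of edited cells. The "pUC" entry in the promoter field does not correspond to a promoter driving the payload.

Used together with the companion Cas9/guide plasmid PX459-gR2A_Hinge, which targets the hinge region, the template replaces sequence downstream of the hinge so that the hybridoma secretes Fab' fragments. These can be purified through the His tag and site-specifically modified by sortase-mediated ligation.
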