Addgene plasmid #124810: pHybr_r2a>Fab-srt-his
Purpose: HDR template to knock-in sortag and histag in rat IgG2a heavy chain locus. Use in combination with PX459-gR2A_Hinge to convert rat IgG2a hybridoma to Fab' fragment producing cell lines.
Depositing lab: Ferenc Scheeren & Martijn Verdoes. Depositing organization: Radboud University Nijmegen Medical Centre. Publication: Functional diversification of hybridoma-produced antibodies by CRISPR/HDR genomic engineering. van der Schoot JMS, Fennemann FL, Valente M, Dolen Y, Hagemans IM, Becker AMD, Le Gall CM, van Dalen D, Cevirgel A, van Bruggen JAC, Engelfriet M, Caval T, Bentlage AEH, Fransen MF, Nederend M, Leusen JHW, Heck AJR, Vidarsson G, Figdor CG, Verdoes M, Scheeren FA. Sci Adv. 2019 Aug 28;5(8):eaaw1822. doi: 10.1126/sciadv.aaw1822. eCollection 2019 Aug. PubMed 31489367.
Backbone
  Vector backbone: pCR4 TOPO TA
  Backbone manufacturer: Thermo Fisher
  Backbone size w/o insert (bp): 3956
  Total vector size (bp): 6317
  Vector type: Bacterial Expression, CRISPR ; HDR template
  Selectable markers: Blasticidin
Growth in bacteria
  Bacterial resistance: Ampicillin and Kanamycin, 100 & 50 μg/mL
  Growth temperature: 37°C
  Growth strain: DH5alpha
  Copy number: Unknown
Gene/Insert
  Gene/Insert name: rat IgG2a Hinge-G4S-Sortag-Histag
  Species: R. norvegicus (rat)
  Insert size (bp): 2360
  Promoter: pUC
  Tag / fusion protein: Sortag (LPETGG) (C terminal on insert); Histag (HHHHHH) (C terminal on insert)
  Cloning method: TOPO Cloning
  Sequencing primers: 5′ CAGGAAACAGCTATGAC; 3′ GTAAAACGACGGCCAG
Terms and licenses: Academic/Nonprofit Terms; Industry Terms: Not Available to Industry
How to cite: pHybr_r2a>Fab-srt-his was a gift from Ferenc Scheeren & Martijn Verdoes (Addgene plasmid # 124810 ; http://n2t.net/addgene:124810 ; RRID:Addgene_124810)
